Addgene plasmid #63885: pOTTC810 - pAAV-EF1a-CRTsigpep-GCaMP3 (D324G+D360G+397G+D435G 10.19)-KDEL
Purpose: An AAV packaging vector that expresses ER-retained low-affinity GCaMP3 variant under control of the EF1a promoter.
Depositing lab: Brandon Harvey. Depositing organization: National Institute on Drug Abuse (NIDA). Publication: A Low Affinity GCaMP3 Variant (GCaMPer) for Imaging the Endoplasmic Reticulum Calcium Store. Henderson MJ, Baldwin HA, Werley CA, Boccardo S, Whitaker LR, Yan X, Holt GT, Schreiter ER, Looger LL, Cohen AE, Kim DS, Harvey BK. PLoS One. 2015 Oct 9;10(10):e0139273. doi: 10.1371/journal.pone.0139273. eCollection 2015. PONE-D-15-20579 PubMed 26451944.
Backbone
  Vector backbone: pOTTC374 - pAAV EF1a DIO iRFP
  Backbone manufacturer: OTTC/NIDA
  Vector type: AAV
Growth in bacteria
  Bacterial resistance: Ampicillin, 100 μg/mL
  Growth temperature: 30°C
  Growth strain: Stbl3
  Copy number: Low Copy
Gene/Insert
  Gene/Insert name: ER-localized low-affinity GCaMP3(10.19)
  Species: Synthetic
  Promoter: EF1a
  Cloning method: Ligation Independent Cloning
  Sequencing primers: 5′ EF1a_F1; 3′ WPRE_R1
Terms and licenses: Academic/Nonprofit Terms; Industry Terms: Not Available to Industry
How to cite: pOTTC810 - pAAV-EF1a-CRTsigpep-GCaMP3 (D324G+D360G+397G+D435G 10.19)-KDEL was a gift from Brandon Harvey (Addgene plasmid # 63885 ; http://n2t.net/addgene:63885 ; RRID:Addgene_63885)
