[The description below was written by a language model from this plasmid's Addgene catalogue record and pLannotate feature annotations shown in this document.]
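Description:
pOTTC810 - pAAV-EF1a-CRTsigpep-GCaMP3 (D324G+D360G+397G+D435G 10.19)-KDEL is a 6,772 bp AAV transfer (packaging) plasmid derived from the pOTTC374 pAAV EF1a DIO iRFP backbone. It is designed to deliver an endoplasmic reticulum-targeted calcium indicator to mammalian cells. Two AAV2 inverted terminal repeats flank the expression cassette and define the segment that is replicated and packaged into recombinant AAV particles when helper functions are supplied. Outside the ITRs, the bacterial portion carries a ColE1/pUC-type origin, an M13/f1-type phage origin, and a β-lactamase gene with its own promoter for ampicillin selection. The catalogue lists the plasmid as low copy. It is grown in a recombination-deficient strain, a common precaution for repeat-containing ITR plasmids.

The payload is a synthetic, low-affinity GCaMP3 variant (designated 10.19) driven by the human EF1α promoter, which appears in the annotation as the core promoter plus intron A segments. According to the construct name, the sensor carries four substitutions (D324G, D360G, one at position 397, and D435G), along with an N-terminal calreticulin signal peptide and a C-terminal KDEL motif. The signal peptide directs the protein into the ER, and KDEL retains it there. Lowered calcium affinity suits the sensor to the high calcium concentration of the ER lumen. The automated annotation labels the coding region as GCaMP6f, which probably reflects sequence similarity among GCaMP family members rather than the actual identity. Downstream, a WPRE enhances transcript expression and a human growth hormone polyadenylation signal terminates the message. Although the parent backbone was a DIO vector, no recombinase sites are annotated, so expression appears constitutive. The construct is used for imaging ER calcium stores.
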