Features (pLannotate 1.2.2; 17 found; start..end, strand, type, name):
      1..141     -  repeat_region  AAV2 ITR: inverted terminal repeat of adeno-associated virus serotype 2 inverted
    169..235     +  CDS            small t antigen (fragment): SV40 (simian virus 40) small t antigen
    261..472     +  promoter       EF-1α core promoter: core promoter for human elongation factor EF-1α
    473..581     +  intron         EF-1α intron A (fragment): intron upstream of the start codon of human EF-1α
   1207..1410    +  intron         EF-1α intron A: truncated intron upstream of the start codon of human EF-1α
   1493..2842    +  CDS            GCaMP6f: improved fluorescent protein-based calcium sensor (Chen et al., 2013)
   2875..2899    +  misc_feature   MCS (fragment): pBluescript multiple cloning site
   2899..3487    +  misc_feature   WPRE: woodchuck hepatitis virus posttranscriptional regulatory element
   3519..3995    +  polyA_signal   hGH poly(A) signal: human growth hormone polyadenylation signal
   4035..4175    +  repeat_region  AAV2 ITR: inverted terminal repeat of adeno-associated virus serotype 2 inverted
   4180..4231    -  misc_feature   bom (fragment): basis of mobility region from pBR322
   4250..4630    +  rep_origin     M13 ori (sequence partly withheld): M13 bacteriophage origin of replication; arrow indicates direction of (+) strand synthesis
   4706..4755    -  misc_feature   bom (fragment): basis of mobility region from pBR322
   4857..4892    -  CDS            rop (fragment): Rop protein, which maintains plasmids at low copy number; rop
   4987..5091    +  promoter       AmpR promoter: bla
   5092..5952    +  CDS            AmpR: β-lactamase; bla; confers resistance to ampicillin, carbenicillin, and related antibiotics
   6123..6711    +  rep_origin     ori: high-copy-number ColE1/pMB1/pBR322/pUC origin of replication
>Addgene plasmid #63885 | pOTTC810 - pAAV-EF1a-CRTsigpep-GCaMP3 (D324G+D360G+397G+D435G 10.19)-KDEL | depositor full sequence | sequence record 128134 | pOTTC810 - pAAV-EF1a-CRTsigpep-GCaMP3 (D324G+D360G+397G+D435G 10.19)-KDEL sequence 6772 bps
CCTGCAGGCAGCTGCGCGCTCGCTCGCTCACTGAGGCCGCCCGGGCAAAGCCCGGGCGTCGGGCGACCTT
TGGTCGCCCGGCCTCAGTGAGCGAGCGAGCGCGCAGAGAGGGAGTGGCCAACTCCATCACTAGGGGTTCC
TGCGGCCGCACGCGTAAGCTTTGCAAAGATGGATAAAGTTTTAAACAGAGAGGAATCTTTGCAGCTAATG
GACCTTCTAGGTCTTGAAAGGAGTGGGAATTGGCTCCGGTGCCCGTCAGTGGGCAGAGCGCACATCGCCC
ACAGTCCCCGAGAAGTTGGGGGGAGGGGTCGGCAATTGAACCGGTGCCTAGAGAAGGTGGCGCGGGGTAA
ACTGGGAAAGTGATGTCGTGTACTGGCTCCGCCTTTTTCCCGAGGGTGGGGGAGAACCGTATATAAGTGC
AGTAGTCGCCGTGAACGTTCTTTTTCGCAACGGGTTTGCCGCCAGAACACAGGTAAGTGCCGTGTGTGGT
TCCCGCGGGCCTGGCCTCTTTACGGGTTATGGCCCTTGCGTGCCTTGAATTACTTCCACTGGCTGCAGTA
CGTGATTCTTGATCCCGAGCTTCGGGTTGGAAGTGGGTGGGAGAGTTCGAGGCCTTGCGCTTAAGGAGCC
CCTTCGCCTCGTGCTTGAGTTGAGGCCTGGCCTGGGCGCTGGGGCCGCCGCGTGCGAATCTGGTGGCACC
TTCGCGCCTGTCTCGCTGCTTTCGATAAGTCTCTAGCCATTTAAAATTTTTGATGACCTGCTGCGACGCT
TTTTTTCTGGCAAGATAGTCTTGTAAATGCGGGCCAAGATCTGCACACTGGTATTTCGGTTTTTGGGGCC
GCGGGCGGCGACGGGGCCCGTGCGTCCCAGCGCACATGTTCGGCGAGGCGGGGCCTGCGAGCGCGGCCAC
CGAGAATCGGACGGGGGTAGTCTCAAGCTGGCCGGCCTGCTCTGGTGCCTGGCCTCGCGCCGCCGTGTAT
CGCCCCGCCCTGGGCGGCAAGGCTGGCCCGGTCGGCACCAGTTGCGTGAGCGGAAAGATGGCCGCTTCCC
GGCCCTGCTGCAGGGAGCTCAAAATGGAGGACGCGGCGCTCGGGAGAGCGGGCGGGTGAGTCACCCACAC
AAAGGAAAAGGGCCTTTCCGTCCTCAGCCGTCGCTTCATGTGACTCCACGGAGTACCGGGCGCCGTCCAG
GCACCTCGATTAGTTCTCGAGCTTTTGGAGTACGTCGTCTTTAGGTTGGGGGGAGGGGTTTTATGCGATG
GAGTTTCCCCACACTGAGTGGGTGGAGACTGAAGTTAGGCCAGCTTGGCACTTGATGTAATTCTCCTTGG
AATTTGCCCTTTTTGAGTTTGGATCTTGGTTCATTCTCAAGCCTCAGACAGTGGTTCAAAGTTTTTTTCT
TCCATTTCAGGTGTCGTGAGGTACCGGATCCGCTAGCCACCATGCTGCTATCCGTGCCGTTGCTGCTCGG
CCTCCTCGGCCTGGCCGTCGCCATGGGTTCTCATCATCATCATCATCATGGTATGGCTAGCATGACTGGT
GGACAGCAAATGGGTCGGGATCTGTACGACGATGACGATAAGGATCTCGCCACCATGGTCGACTCATCAC
GTCGTAAGTGGAATAAGACAGGTCACGCAGTCAGAGCTATAGGTCGGCTGAGCTCACTCGAGAACGTCTA
TATCAAGGCCGACAAGCAGAAGAACGGCATCAAGGCGAACTTCAAGATCCGCCACAACATCGAGGACGGC
GGCGTGCAGCTCGCCTACCACTACCAGCAGAACACCCCCATCGGCGACGGCCCCGTGCTGCTGCCCGACA
ACCACTACCTGAGCGTGCAGTCCAAACTTTCGAAAGACCCCAACGAGAAGCGCGATCACATGGTCCTGCT
GGAGTTCGTGACCGCCGCCGGGATCACTCTCGGCATGGACGAGCTGTACAAGGGCGGTACCGGAGGGAGC
ATGGTGAGCAAGGGCGAGGAGCTGTTCACCGGGGTGGTGCCCATCCTGGTCGAGCTGGACGGCGACGTAA
ACGGCCACAAGTTCAGCGTGTCCGGCGAGGGTGAGGGCGATGCCACCTACGGCAAGCTGACCCTGAAGTT
CATCTGCACCACCGGCAAGCTGCCCGTGCCCTGGCCCACCCTCGTGACCACCCTGACCTACGGCGTGCAG
TGCTTCAGCCGCTACCCCGACCACATGAAGCAGCACGACTTCTTCAAGTCCGCCATGCCCGAAGGCTACA
TCCAGGAGCGCACCATCTTCTTCAAGGACGACGGCAACTACAAGACCCGCGCCGAGGTGAAGTTCGAGGG
CGACACCCTGGTGAACCGCATCGAGCTGAAGGGCATCGACTTCAAGGAGGACGGCAACATCCTGGGGCAC
AAGCTGGAGTACAACACGCGTGACCAACTGACTGAAGAGCAGATCGCAGAATTTAAAGAGGCTTTCTCCC
TATTTGACAAGGGCGGGGATGGGACAATAACAACCAAGGAGCTGGGGACGGTGATGCGGTCTCTGGGGCA
GAACCCCACAGAAGCAGAGCTGCAGGACATGATCAATGAAGTAGATGCCGGCGGTGACGGCACAATCGAC
TTCCCTGAGTTCCTGACAATGATGGCAAGAAAAATGAAAGACACAGACAGTGAAGAAGAAATTAGAGAAG
CGTTCCGTGTGTTTGATAAGGGTGGCAATGGCTACATCAGTGCAGCAGAGCTTCGCCACGTGATGACAAA
CCTTGGAGAGAAGTTAACAGATGAAGAGGTTGATGAAATGATCAGGGAAGCAGACATCGATGGGGGTGGT
CAGGTAAACTACGAAGAGTTTGTACAAATGATGACAGCGAAGACAGCAGAAAAAGATGAGTTGTAGGGCG
CGCCGAATTCGATATCAAGCTTATCGATAATCAACCTCTGGATTACAAAATTTGTGAAAGATTGACTGGT
ATTCTTAACTATGTTGCTCCTTTTACGCTATGTGGATACGCTGCTTTAATGCCTTTGTATCATGCTATTG
CTTCCCGTATGGCTTTCATTTTCTCCTCCTTGTATAAATCCTGGTTGCTGTCTCTTTATGAGGAGTTGTG
GCCCGTTGTCAGGCAACGTGGCGTGGTGTGCACTGTGTTTGCTGACGCAACCCCCACTGGTTGGGGCATT
GCCACCACCTGTCAGCTCCTTTCCGGGACTTTCGCTTTCCCCCTCCCTATTGCCACGGCGGAACTCATCG
CCGCCTGCCTTGCCCGCTGCTGGACAGGGGCTCGGCTGTTGGGCACTGACAATTCCGTGGTGTTGTCGGG
GAAATCATCGTCCTTTCCTTGGCTGCTCGCCTATGTTGCCACCTGGATTCTGCGCGGGACGTCCTTCTGC
TACGTCCCTTCGGCCCTCAATCCAGCGGACCTTCCTTCCCGCGGCCTGCTGCCGGCTCTGCGGCCTCTTC
CGCGTCTTCGCCTTCGCCCTCAGACGAGTCGGATCTCCCTTTGGGCCGCCTCCCCGCATCGATACCGAGC
GCTGCTCGAGAGATCTACGGGTGGCATCCCTGTGACCCCTCCCCAGTGCCTCTCCTGGCCCTGGAAGTTG
CCACTCCAGTGCCCACCAGCCTTGTCCTAATAAAATTAAGTTGCATCATTTTGTCTGACTAGGTGTCCTT
CTATAATATTATGGGGTGGAGGGGGGTGGTATGGAGCAAGGGGCAAGTTGGGAAGACAACCTGTAGGGCC
TGCGGGGTCTATTGGGAACCAAGCTGGAGTGCAGTGGCACAATCTTGGCTCACTGCAATCTCCGCCTCCT
GGGTTCAAGCGATTCTCCTGCCTCAGCCTCCCGAGTTGTTGGGATTCCAGGCATGCATGACCAGGCTCAG
CTAATTTTTGTTTTTTTGGTAGAGACGGGGTTTCACCATATTGGCCAGGCTGGTCTCCAACTCCTAATCT
CAGGTGATCTACCCACCTTGGCCTCCCAAATTGCTGGGATTACAGGCGTGAACCACTGCTCCCTTCCCTG
TCCTTCTGATTTTGTAGGTAACCACGTGCGGACCGAGCGGCCGCAGGAACCCCTAGTGATGGAGTTGGCC
ACTCCCTCTCTGCGCGCTCGCTCGCTCACTGAGGCCGGGCGACCAAAGGTCGCCCGACGCCCGGGCTTTG
CCCGGGCGGCCTCAGTGAGCGAGCGAGCGCGCAGCTGCCTGCAGGGGCGCCTGATGCGGTATTTTCTCCT
TACGCATCTGTGCGGTATTTCACACCGCATA
[142 nt withheld, positions 4232-4373]
C
[141 nt withheld, positions 4375-4515]
CCTTTGACGTTGGAGTCCACGTTCTTT
[37 nt withheld, positions 4543-4579]
ACCCTATCTCGGGCTATTCTTTTGATTTATAAGGGATTTTGCCGATTTCGGCCTATTGGTTAAAAAATGA
GCTGATTTAACAAAAATTTAACGCGAATTTTAACAAAATATTAACGTTTACAATTTTATGGTGCACTCTC
AGTACAATCTGCTCTGATGCCGCATAGTTAAGCCAGCCCCGACACCCGCCAACACCCGCTGACGCGCCCT
GACGGGCTTGTCTGCTCCCGGCATCCGCTTACAGACAAGCTGTGACCGTCTCCGGGAGCTGCATGTGTCA
GAGGTTTTCACCGTCATCACCGAAACGCGCGAGACGAAAGGGCCTCGTGATACGCCTATTTTTATAGGTT
AATGTCATGATAATAATGGTTTCTTAGACGTCAGGTGGCACTTTTCGGGGAAATGTGCGCGGAACCCCTA
TTTGTTTATTTTTCTAAATACATTCAAATATGTATCCGCTCATGAGACAATAACCCTGATAAATGCTTCA
ATAATATTGAAAAAGGAAGAGTATGAGTATTCAACATTTCCGTGTCGCCCTTATTCCCTTTTTTGCGGCA
TTTTGCCTTCCTGTTTTTGCTCACCCAGAAACGCTGGTGAAAGTAAAAGATGCTGAAGATCAGTTGGGTG
CACGAGTGGGTTACATCGAACTGGATCTCAACAGCGGTAAGATCCTTGAGAGTTTTCGCCCCGAAGAACG
TTTTCCAATGATGAGCACTTTTAAAGTTCTGCTATGTGGCGCGGTATTATCCCGTATTGACGCCGGGCAA
GAGCAACTCGGTCGCCGCATACACTATTCTCAGAATGACTTGGTTGAGTACTCACCAGTCACAGAAAAGC
ATCTTACGGATGGCATGACAGTAAGAGAATTATGCAGTGCTGCCATAACCATGAGTGATAACACTGCGGC
CAACTTACTTCTGACAACGATCGGAGGACCGAAGGAGCTAACCGCTTTTTTGCACAACATGGGGGATCAT
GTAACTCGCCTTGATCGTTGGGAACCGGAGCTGAATGAAGCCATACCAAACGACGAGCGTGACACCACGA
TGCCTGTAGCAATGGCAACAACGTTGCGCAAACTATTAACTGGCGAACTACTTACTCTAGCTTCCCGGCA
ACAATTAATAGACTGGATGGAGGCGGATAAAGTTGCAGGACCACTTCTGCGCTCGGCCCTTCCGGCTGGC
TGGTTTATTGCTGATAAATCTGGAGCCGGTGAGCGTGGGTCTCGCGGTATCATTGCAGCACTGGGGCCAG
ATGGTAAGCCCTCCCGTATCGTAGTTATCTACACGACGGGGAGTCAGGCAACTATGGATGAACGAAATAG
ACAGATCGCTGAGATAGGTGCCTCACTGATTAAGCATTGGTAACTGTCAGACCAAGTTTACTCATATATA
CTTTAGATTGATTTAAAACTTCATTTTTAATTTAAAAGGATCTAGGTGAAGATCCTTTTTGATAATCTCA
TGACCAAAATCCCTTAACGTGAGTTTTCGTTCCACTGAGCGTCAGACCCCGTAGAAAAGATCAAAGGATC
TTCTTGAGATCCTTTTTTTCTGCGCGTAATCTGCTGCTTGCAAACAAAAAAACCACCGCTACCAGCGGTG
GTTTGTTTGCCGGATCAAGAGCTACCAACTCTTTTTCCGAAGGTAACTGGCTTCAGCAGAGCGCAGATAC
CAAATACTGTCCTTCTAGTGTAGCCGTAGTTAGGCCACCACTTCAAGAACTCTGTAGCACCGCCTACATA
CCTCGCTCTGCTAATCCTGTTACCAGTGGCTGCTGCCAGTGGCGATAAGTCGTGTCTTACCGGGTTGGAC
TCAAGACGATAGTTACCGGATAAGGCGCAGCGGTCGGGCTGAACGGGGGGTTCGTGCACACAGCCCAGCT
TGGAGCGAACGACCTACACCGAACTGAGATACCTACAGCGTGAGCTATGAGAAAGCGCCACGCTTCCCGA
AGGGAGAAAGGCGGACAGGTATCCGGTAAGCGGCAGGGTCGGAACAGGAGAGCGCACGAGGGAGCTTCCA
GGGGGAAACGCCTGGTATCTTTATAGTCCTGTCGGGTTTCGCCACCTCTGACTTGAGCGTCGATTTTTGT
GATGCTCGTCAGGGGGGCGGAGCCTATGGAAAAACGCCAGCAACGCGGCCTTTTTACGGTTCCTGGCCTT
TTGCTGGCCTTTTGCTCACATGT
