>Addgene plasmid #63885 | pOTTC810 - pAAV-EF1a-CRTsigpep-GCaMP3 (D324G+D360G+397G+D435G 10.19)-KDEL | addgene partial sequence | sequence record 131501 | EF1a-F 5'-TCAAGCCTCAGACAGTGGTTC-3'
GTGTCGTGAGGTACCGGATCCGCTAGCCACCATGCTGCTATCCGTGCCGTTGCTGCTCGGCCTCCTCGGC
CTGGCCGTCGCCATGGGTTCTCATCATCATCATCATCATGGTATGGCTAGCATGACTGGTGGACAGCAAA
TGGGTCGGGATCTGTACGACGATGACGATAAGGATCTCGCCACCATGGTCGACTCATCACGTCGTAAGTG
GAATAAGACAGGTCACGCAGTCAGAGCTATAGGTCGGCTGAGCTCACTCGAGAACGTCTATATCAAGGCC
GACAAGCAGAAGAACGGCATCAAGGCGAACTTCAAGATCCGCCACAACATCGAGGACGGCGGCGTGCAGC
TCGCCTACCACTACCAGCAGAACACCCCCATCGGCGACGGCCCCGTGCTGCTGCCCGACAACCACTACCT
GAGCGTGCAGTCCAAACTTTCGAAAGACCCCAACGAGAAGCGCGATCACATGGTCCTGCTGGAGTTCGTG
ACCGCCGCCGGGATCACTCTCGGCATGGACGAGCTGTACAAGGGCGGTACCGGAGGGAGCATGGTGAGCA
AGGGCGAGGAGCTGTTCACCGGGGTGGTGCCCATCCTGGTCGAGCTGGACGGCGACGTAAACGGCCACAA
GTTCAGCGTGTCCGGCGAGGGTGAGGGCGATGCCACCTACGGCAAGCTGACCCTGAAGTTCATCTGCACC
ACCGGCAAGCTGCCCGTGCCCTGGCCCACCCTCGTGACCACCCTGACCTACGGCGTGCAGTGCTTCAGCC
GCTACCCCGACCACATGAAGCAGCACGACTTCTTCAAGTCCGCCATGCCCGAAGGCTACATCCAGGAGCG
CACCATCTTCTTCAAGGACGACGGCAACTACAAGACCCGCGCCGAGGTGAAGTTCGAGGGCGACACCCTG
GTGAACCGCATCGAGCTGAAGGGCATCGACTTCAAGGAGGACGGCAACATCCTGGGGCACAAGCTGGAGT
ACAACACGCGTGACCAACTGACTGAAGA
