>Addgene plasmid #63885 | pOTTC810 - pAAV-EF1a-CRTsigpep-GCaMP3 (D324G+D360G+397G+D435G 10.19)-KDEL | addgene partial sequence | sequence record 131502 | WPRE-R 5'-CATAGCGTAAAAGGAGCAACA-3'
ATCTTTCACAAATTTTGTAATCCAGAGGTTGATTATCGATAAGCTTGATATCGAATTCGGCGCGCCCTAC
AACTCATCTTTTTCTGCTGTCTTCGCTGTCATCATTTGTACAAACTCTTCGTAGTTTACCTGACCACCCC
CATCGATGTCTGCTTCCCTGATCATTTCATCAACCTCTTCATCTGTTAACTTCTCTCCAAGGTTTGTCAT
CACGTGGCGAAGCTCTGCTGCACTGATGTAGCCATTGCCACCCTTATCAAACACACGGAACGCTTCTCTA
ATTTCTTCTTCACTGTCTGTGTCTTTCATTTTTCTTGCCATCATTGTCAGGAACTCAGGGAAGTCGATTG
TGCCGTCACCGCCGGCATCTACTTCATTGATCATGTCCTGCAGCTCTGCTTCTGTGGGGTTCTGCCCCAG
AGACCGCATCACCGTCCCCAGCTCCTTGGTTGTTATTGTCCCATCCCCGCCCTTGTCAAATAGGGAGAAA
GCCTCTTTAAATTCTGCGATCTGCTCTTCAGTCAGTTGGTCACGCGTGTTGTACTCCAGCTTGTGCCCCA
GGATGTTGCCGTCCTCCTTGAAGTCGATGCCCTTCAGCTCGATGCGGTTCACCAGGGTGTCGCCCTCGAA
CTTCACCTCGGCGCGGGTCTTGTAGTTGCCGTCGTCCTTGAAGAAGATGGTGCGCTCCTGGATGTAGCCT
TCGGGCATGGCGGACTTGAAGAAGTCGTGCTGCTTCATGTGGTCGGGGTAGCGGCTGAAGCACTGCACGC
CGTAGGTCAGGGTGGTCACGAGGGTGGGCCAGGGCACGGGCAGCTTGCCGGTGGTGCAGATGAACTTCAG
GGTCAGCTTGCCGTAGGTGGCATCGCCCTCACCCTCGCCGGACACGCTGAACTTGTGGCCGTTTACGTCG
CCGTCCAGCTCGACCAGGATGGGCACCACCCCGGTGAACAGCTCCTCGCCCTTGCT
